>Addgene plasmid #171886 | pStA0::SPLc25-RBSc21 | addgene full sequence | sequence record 354748 | Addgene NGS Result
AAAACGAAAGGCCCAGTCTTTCGACTGAGCCTTTCGTTTTATTTGATGCCCGAAAGGGCCTCGTGATACG
CCTATTTTTATAGGTTAATGTCATGATAATAATGGTTTCTTAGACGTCAGGTGGCACTTTTCGGGGAAAT
GTGCGCGGAACCCCTATTTGTTTATTTTTCTAAATACATTCAAATATGTATCCGCTCATGAGACAATAAC
CCTGATAAATGCTTCAATAATATTGAAAAAGGAAGAGTATGAGTATTCAACATTTCCGTGTCGCCCTTAT
TCCCTTTTTTGCGGCATTTTGCCTTCCTGTTTTTGCTCACCCAGAAACGCTGGTGAAAGTAAAAGATGCT
GAAGATCAGTTGGGTGCACGAGTGGGTTACATCGAACTGGATCTCAACAGCGGTAAGATCCTTGAGAGTT
TTCGCCCCGAAGAACGTTTTCCAATGATGAGCACTTTTAAAGTTCTGCTATGTGGCGCGGTATTATCCCG
TATTGACGCCGGGCAAGAGCAACTCGGTCGCCGCATACACTATTCTCAGAATGACTTGGTTGAGTACTCA
CCAGTCACAGAAAAGCATCTTACGGATGGCATGACAGTAAGAGAATTATGCAGTGCTGCCATAACCATGA
GTGATAACACTGCGGCCAACTTACTTCTGACAACGATCGGAGGACCGAAGGAGCTAACCGCTTTTTTGCA
CAACATGGGGGATCATGTAACTCGCCTTGATCGTTGGGAACCGGAGCTGAATGAAGCCATACCAAACGAC
GAGCGTGACACCACGATGCCTGTAGCAATGGCAACAACGTTGCGCAAACTATTAACTGGCGAACTACTTA
CTCTAGCTTCCCGGCAACAATTAATAGACTGGATGGAGGCGGATAAAGTTGCAGGACCACTTCTGCGCTC
GGCCCTTCCGGCTGGCTGGTTTATTGCTGATAAATCTGGAGCCGGTGAGCGTGGGTCCCGCGGTATCATT
GCAGCACTGGGGCCAGATGGTAAGCCCTCCCGTATCGTAGTTATCTACACGACGGGGAGTCAGGCAACTA
TGGATGAACGAAATAGACAGATCGCTGAGATAGGTGCCTCACTGATTAAGCATTGGTAACTGTCAGACCA
AGTTTACTCATATATACTTTAGATTGATTTAAAACTTCATTTTTAATTTAAAAGGATCTAGGTGAAGATC
CTTTTTGATAATCTCATGACCAAAATCCCTTAACGTGAGTTTTCGTTCCACTGAGCGTCAGACCCCGTAG
AAAAGATCAAAGGATCTTCTTGAGATCCTTTTTTTCTGCGCGTAATCTGCTGCTTGCAAACAAAAAAACC
ACCGCTACCAGCGGTGGTTTGTTTGCCGGATCAAGAGCTACCAACTCTTTTTCCGAAGGTAACTGGCTTC
AGCAGAGCGCAGATACCAAATACTGTTCTTCTAGTGTAGCCGTAGTTAGGCCACCACTTCAAGAACTCTG
TAGCACCGCCTACATACCTCGCTCTGCTAATCCTGTTACCAGTGGCTGCTGCCAGTGGCGATAAGTCGTG
TCTTACCGGGTTGGACTCAAGACGATAGTTACCGGATAAGGCGCAGCGGTCGGGCTGAACGGGGGGTTCG
TGCACACAGCCCAGCTTGGAGCGAACGACCTACACCGAACTGAGATACCTACAGCGTGAGCTATGAGAAA
GCGCCACGCTTCCCGAAGGGAGAAAGGCGGACAGGTATCCGGTAAGCGGCAGGGTCGGAACAGGAGAGCG
CACGAGGGAGCTTCCAGGGGGAAACGCCTGGTATCTTTATAGTCCTGTCGGGTTTCGCCACCTCTGACTT
GAGCGTCGATTTTTGTGATGCTCGTCAGGGGGGCGGAGCCTATGGAAAAACGCCAGCAACGCGGCCTTTT
TACGGTTCCTGGCCTTTTGCTGGCCTTTTGCTCACATGTTCTTTCCTGCGTTATCCCCTGATTCTGTGGA
TAACCGTATTACCGCCTTTGAGTGAGCTGATACCGCTCGCCGCAGCCGAACGACCGAGCGCCTTGGACTC
CTGTTGATAGATCCAGTAATGACCTCAGAACTCCATCTGGATTTGTTCAGAACGCTCGGTTGCCGCCGGG
CGTTTTTTATTGGTGAGAATCCAGTGTGGCTCTTCACAGCCACGAAAAATTGACAAGCACTCTGCGCTCT
GATATAATTAAGGTTACGAAAGATTTACGAAAGGAGGTTGGTTATGTGAAGAGCGTAAGACCTCTAGGGC
GGCGGATTTGTCCTACTCAGGAGAGCGTTCACCGACAAACAACAGAT
Features (pLannotate 1.2.2; 5 found; start..end, strand, type, name):
    144..248     +  promoter       AmpR promoter: bla
    249..1109    +  CDS            AmpR: β-lactamase; bla; confers resistance to ampicillin, carbenicillin, and related antibiotics
   1280..1868    +  rep_origin     ori: high-copy-number ColE1/pMB1/pBR322/pUC origin of replication
   2026..2120    +  terminator     lambda t0 terminator: transcription terminator from phage lambda
   2246..45      -  terminator     rrnB T1 terminator (across the origin): Escherichia coli rrnB; transcription terminator T1 from the E. coli rrnB gene
