[The description below was written by a language model from this plasmid's Addgene catalogue record and pLannotate feature annotations shown in this document.]
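Description:
pStA0::SPLc25-RBSc21 is a small (about 2.3 kb) synthetic-biology part-storage plasmid that carries a synthetic promoter, SPLc25, paired with a synthetic ribosome-binding site, RBSc21, in the pStA0 backbone. It is propagated in E. coli as a high-copy plasmid, replicating from a ColE1/pUC-type origin. Selection is with ampicillin through the β-lactamase gene (AmpR), which is driven by its native bla promoter.

Apart from these maintenance elements, the annotated features are two transcription terminators: the phage lambda t0 terminator and, on the opposite strand and spanning the sequence origin, the E. coli rrnB T1 terminator. The short unannotated interval between them is the likely location of the promoter–RBS insert, which would place it in a transcriptionally insulated position. This is an inference, however, because the automated annotation did not recognise the synthetic SPLc25 and RBSc21 parts, so their exact coordinates are not given. No coding sequence, reporter or tag other than AmpR is annotated, which fits a plasmid that holds only a regulatory part rather than an expression cassette.

The record links the plasmid to a combinatorial assembly platform developed for building genetically stable metabolic pathways in cyanobacteria. In that context, the construct most plausibly serves as one member of a library of promoter/RBS combinations that can be joined with genes of interest to vary expression levels. The record does not state the relative strength of SPLc25 or RBSc21, the assembly chemistry, or the cloning method used. No cyanobacterial replication or integration elements are annotated on this plasmid.
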