Addgene plasmid #171886: pStA0::SPLc25-RBSc21
Purpose: Promoter SPLc25 and RBSc21 in pStA0
Depositing lab: John Heap. Depositing organization: Imperial College London. Publication: Combinatorial assembly platform enabling engineering of genetically stable metabolic pathways in cyanobacteria. Taylor GM, Hitchcock A, Heap JT. Nucleic Acids Res. 2021 Dec 2;49(21):e123. doi: 10.1093/nar/gkab791. PubMed 34554258.
Backbone
  Vector backbone: pStA0
  Vector type: Synthetic Biology
Growth in bacteria
  Bacterial resistance: Ampicillin, 100 μg/mL
  Growth temperature: 37°C
  Growth strain: DH5alpha
  Copy number: High Copy
Gene/Insert
  Gene/Insert name: Promoter SPLc25 and RBSc21
  Species: Synthetic
  Mutation: N/A
  Cloning method: Unknown
Terms and licenses: Academic/Nonprofit Terms; Industry Terms: Not Available to Industry
Depositor comments: Please visit https://www.biorxiv.org/content/10.1101/2020.03.11.983833v1 for bioRxiv preprint.
How to cite: pStA0::SPLc25-RBSc21 was a gift from John Heap (Addgene plasmid # 171886 ; http://n2t.net/addgene:171886 ; RRID:Addgene_171886)
